Addgene plasmid #80426: pDNR-SpCas9-Cdt1
Purpose: Used for in vitro transcription of SpCas9-Cdt1 mRNA. Cas9 is fused to Cdt1 peptide and is degraded during S/G2 phases of the cell-cycle.
Depositing lab: Sara Howden & Melissa Little. Depositing organization: Murdoch Children's Research Institute. Publication: A Cas9 Variant for Efficient Generation of Indel-Free Knockin or Gene-Corrected Human Pluripotent Stem Cells. Howden SE, McColl B, Glaser A, Vadolas J, Petrou S, Little MH, Elefanty AG, Stanley EG. Stem Cell Reports. 2016 Sep 13;7(3):508-17. doi: 10.1016/j.stemcr.2016.07.001. Epub 2016 Aug 4. PubMed 27499201.
Backbone
  Vector backbone: pDNR-Dual
  Backbone manufacturer: Clontech
  Vector type: CRISPR
Growth in bacteria
  Bacterial resistance: Ampicillin, 100 μg/mL
  Growth temperature: 37°C
  Growth strain: DH5alpha
  Growth instructions: May get better pDNA yield if grown at 30 degrees
  Copy number: Low Copy
Gene/Insert
  Gene/Insert name: SpCas9-Cdt1
  Species: S.pyogenes
  Insert size (bp): 4479
  Mutation: codon optimized for human
  Tag / fusion protein: Cdt1 (C terminal on insert)
Terms and licenses: Academic/Nonprofit Terms; Industry Terms: Not Available to Industry
How to cite: pDNR-SpCas9-Cdt1 was a gift from Sara Howden & Melissa Little (Addgene plasmid # 80426 ; http://n2t.net/addgene:80426 ; RRID:Addgene_80426)
