[The description below was written by a language model from this plasmid's Addgene catalogue record and pLannotate feature annotations shown in this document.]
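Description:
pDNR-SpCas9-Cdt1 is a CRISPR plasmid built on the Clontech pDNR-Dual donor backbone and designed as a template for in vitro transcription of an mRNA encoding a cell-cycle-regulated Cas9. It is propagated in E. coli under ampicillin selection (AmpR with its own promoter). The annotated origin is of the ColE1/pUC type, although the catalogue lists the plasmid as low copy. The roughly 10.1 kb sequence also retains other pDNR-Dual elements. These include a loxP site, a chloramphenicol acetyltransferase gene with a fragmentary cat promoter and lambda t0 terminator, the sacB counter-selection gene with its promoter, a 6xHN affinity tag sequence, and an f1 origin. They are remnants of the Cre-based donor/acceptor cloning system, and the record does not assign them a role in the plasmid's stated use.

The payload is a human-codon-optimised Streptococcus pyogenes Cas9 open reading frame placed directly downstream of a T7 promoter, which allows transcription with T7 RNA polymerase. The C terminus of Cas9 is fused to a fragment of human CDT1, the replication licensing factor. According to the record, this peptide causes the fusion protein to be degraded during the S and G2 phases of the cell cycle, so nuclease activity is confined to the other phases. An HSV TK polyadenylation signal follows the coding region, and short bGH poly(A) and SV40 promoter fragments are also annotated nearby. No guide RNA cassette appears in the feature table, so the guide must be supplied separately. The associated publication concerns Cas9 variants for generating indel-free knock-in or gene-corrected human pluripotent stem cells.
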