Features (pLannotate 1.2.2; 18 found; start..end, strand, type, name):
     60..95      +  CDS            6xHN: 6x(His-Asn) affinity tag
    131..225     -  terminator     lambda t0 terminator: transcription terminator from phage lambda
    249..905     -  CDS            cat: CAT_ECOLX - Experimental evidence at protein level: Swiss-Prot protein existence level 1. This enzyme is an effector of chloramphenicol resistance in bacteria. From Escherichia coli. This protein is used as a marker in many commonly used cloning vectors, such as pACYC184.
    906..928     -  promoter       cat promoter (fragment): promoter of the E. coli cat gene encoding chloramphenicol acetyltransferase
    934..967     +  protein_bind   loxP: Cre-mediated recombination occurs in the 8-bp core sequence (GCATACAT). Cre recombinase
    982..1427    +  promoter       sacB promoter: sacR; sacB promoter and control region
   1428..2846    +  CDS            sacB: SACB_BACSU - Experimental evidence at protein level: Swiss-Prot protein existence level 1. From Bacillus subtilis (strain 168).
   2917..3021    +  promoter       AmpR promoter: bla
   3022..3882    +  CDS            AmpR: β-lactamase; bla; confers resistance to ampicillin, carbenicillin, and related antibiotics
   4053..4641    +  rep_origin     ori: high-copy-number ColE1/pMB1/pBR322/pUC origin of replication
   4757..4774    -  CDS            lacZα (fragment): LacZα fragment of β-galactosidase; lacZ fragment
   4782..4800    +  promoter       T7 promoter: promoter for bacteriophage T7 RNA polymerase
   4828..8931    +  CDS            cas9: CAS9_STRP1 - Also known as csn1 From Streptococcus pyogenes serotype M1.
   8977..9249    +  CDS            CDT1 (fragment): CDT1_HUMAN - Experimental evidence at protein level: Swiss-Prot protein existence level 1. Required for both DNA replication and mitosis (PubMed:11125146, PubMed:22581055, PubMed:21856198, PubMed:14993212, PubMed:26842564). DNA replication licensing factor, required for pre- replication complex assembly. Cooperates with CDC6 and the origin recognition complex (ORC) during G1 phase of the cell cycle to promote the loading of the mini-chromosome maintenance (MCM) complex onto DNA to generate pre-replication complexes (pre-RC)(PubMed:14672932). Required also for mitosis by promoting stable kineto
   9336..9384    +  polyA_signal   HSV TK poly(A) signal: herpes simplex virus thymidine kinase polyadenylation signal (Cole and Stacy, 1985)
   9475..9491    -  polyA_signal   bGH poly(A) signal (fragment): bovine growth hormone polyadenylation signal
   9586..10014   +  rep_origin     f1 ori (sequence partly withheld): f1 bacteriophage origin of replication; arrow indicates direction of (+) strand synthesis
  10019..10092   +  promoter       SV40 promoter (fragment): SV40 enhancer and early promoter
>Addgene plasmid #80426 | pDNR-SpCas9-Cdt1 | depositor full sequence | sequence record 151565 | pDNR-SpCas9-Cdt1 sequence 10092 bps
GGATCCGCTCGAGAAGCTTTCTAGACCATTCGTTTGGCGCGCGGGCCCAGGTAAGTGGTCATAATCATAA
TCATAATCATAATCATAATCACAACTAGCCTAGGAGATCCTGGTCATGACTAGTGCTTGGATTCTCACCA
ATAAAAAACGCCCGGCGGCAACCGAGCGTTCTGAACAAATCCAGATGGAGTTCTGAGGTCATTACTGGAT
CTATCAACAGGAGTCCAAGCGAGCTCGATATCAAATTACGCCCCGCCCTGCCACTCATCGCAGTACTGTT
GTAATTCATTAAGCATTCTGCCGACATGGAAGCCATCACAAACGGCATGATGAACCTGAATCGCCAGCGG
CATCAGCACCTTGTCGCCTTGCGTATAATATTTGCCCATGGTGAAAACGGGGGCGAAGAAGTTGTCCATA
TTGGCCACGTTTAAATCAAAACTGGTGAAACTCACCCAGGGATTGGCTGAGACGAAAAACATATTCTCAA
TAAACCCTTTAGGGAAATAGGCCAGGTTTTCACCGTAACACGCCACATCTTGCGAATATATGTGTAGAAA
CTGCCGGAAATCGTCGTGGTATTCACTCCAGAGCGATGAAAACGTTTCAGTTTGCTCATGGAAAACGGTG
TAACAAGGGTGAACACTATCCCATATCACCAGCTCACCGTCTTTCATTGCCATACGAAATTCCGGATGAG
CATTCATCAGGCGGGCAAGAATGTGAATAAAGGCCGGATAAAACTTGTGCTTATTTTTCTTTACGGTCTT
TAAAAAGGCCGTAATATCCAGCTGAACGGTCTGGTTATAGGTACATTGAGCAACTGACTGAAATGCCTCA
AAATGTTCTTTACGATGCCATTGGGATATATCAACGGTGGTATATCCAGTGATTTTTTTCTCCATTTTAG
CTTCCTTAGCTCCTGAAAGATCCATAACTTCGTATAGCATACATTATACGAAGTTATGCGGCCGCGACGT
CCACATATACCTGCCGTTCACTATTATTTAGTGAAATGAGATATTATGATATTTTCTGAATTGTGATTAA
AAAGGCAACTTTATGCCCATGCAACAGAAACTATAAAAAATACAGAGAATGAAAAGAAACAGATAGATTT
TTTAGTTCTTTAGGCCCGTAGTCTGCAAATCCTTTTATGATTTTCTATCAAACAAAAGAGGAAAATAGAC
CAGTTGCAATCCAAACGAGAGTCTAATAGAATGAGGTCGAAAAGTAAATCGCGCGGGTTTGTTACTGATA
AAGCAGGCAAGACCTAAAATGTGTAAAGGGCAAAGTGTATACTTTGGCGTCACCCCTTACATATTTTAGG
TCTTTTTTTATTGTGCGTAACTAACTTGCCATCTTCAAACAGGAGGGCTGGAAGAAGCAGACCGCTAACA
CAGTACATAAAAAAGGAGACATGAACGATGAACATCAAAAAGTTTGCAAAACAAGCAACAGTATTAACCT
TTACTACCGCACTGCTGGCAGGAGGCGCAACTCAAGCGTTTGCGAAAGAAACGAACCAAAAGCCATATAA
GGAAACATACGGCATTTCCCATATTACACGCCATGATATGCTGCAAATCCCTGAACAGCAAAAAAATGAA
AAATATCAAGTTCCTGAGTTCGATTCGTCCACAATTAAAAATATCTCTTCTGCAAAAGGCCTGGACGTTT
GGGACAGCTGGCCATTACAAAACGCTGACGGCACTGTCGCAAACTATCACGGCTACCACATCGTCTTTGC
ATTAGCCGGAGATCCTAAAAATGCGGATGACACATCGATTTACATGTTCTATCAAAAAGTCGGCGAAACT
TCTATTGACAGCTGGAAAAACGCTGGCCGCGTCTTTAAAGACAGCGACAAATTCGATGCAAATGATTCTA
TCCTAAAAGACCAAACACAAGAATGGTCAGGTTCAGCCACATTTACATCTGACGGAAAAATCCGTTTATT
CTACACTGATTTCTCCGGTAAACATTACGGCAAACAAACACTGACAACTGCACAAGTTAACGTATCAGCA
TCAGACAGCTCTTTGAACATCAACGGTGTAGAGGATTATAAATCAATCTTTGACGGTGACGGAAAAACGT
ATCAAAATGTACAGCAGTTCATCGATGAAGGCAACTACAGCTCAGGCGACAACCATACGCTGAGAGATCC
TCACTACGTAGAAGATAAAGGCCACAAATACTTAGTATTTGAAGCAAACACTGGAACTGAAGATGGCTAC
CAAGGCGAAGAATCTTTATTTAACAAAGCATACTATGGCAAAAGCACATCATTCTTCCGTCAAGAAAGTC
AAAAACTTCTGCAAAGCGATAAAAAACGCACGGCTGAGTTAGCAAACGGCGCTCTCGGTATGATTGAGCT
AAACGATGATTACACACTGAAAAAAGTGATGAAACCGCTGATTGCATCTAACACAGTAACAGATGAAATT
GAACGCGCGAACGTCTTTAAAATGAACGGCAAATGGTACCTGTTCACTGACTCCCGCGGATCAAAAATGA
CGATTGACGGCATTACGTCTAACGATATTTACATGCTTGGTTATGTTTCTAATTCTTTAACTGGCCCATA
CAAGCCGCTGAACAAAACTGGCCTTGTGTTAAAAATGGATCTTGATCCTAACGATGTAACCTTTACTTAC
TCACACTTCGCTGTACCTCAAGCGAAAGGAAACAATGTCGTGATTACAAGCTATATGACAAACAGAGGAT
TCTACGCAGACAAACAATCAACGTTTGCGCCTAGCTTCCTGCTGAACATCAAAGGCAAGAAAACATCTGT
TGTCAAAGACAGCATCCTTGAACAAGGACAATTAACAGTTAACAAATAAAAACGCAAAAGAAAATGCCGA
TATCCTATTGGCATTGACGTCAGGTGGCACTTTTCGGGGAAATGTGCGCGGAACCCCTATTTGTTTATTT
TTCTAAATACATTCAAATATGTATCCGCTCATGAGACAATAACCCTGATAAATGCTTCAATAATATTGAA
AAAGGAAGAGTATGAGTATTCAACATTTCCGTGTCGCCCTTATTCCCTTTTTTGCGGCATTTTGCCTTCC
TGTTTTTGCTCACCCAGAAACGCTGGTGAAAGTAAAAGATGCTGAAGATCAGTTGGGTGCACGAGTGGGT
TACATCGAACTGGATCTCAACAGCGGTAAGATCCTTGAGAGTTTTCGCCCCGAAGAACGTTTTCCAATGA
TGAGCACTTTTAAAGTTCTGCTATGTGGCGCGGTATTATCCCGTATTGACGCCGGGCAAGAGCAACTCGG
TCGCCGCATACACTATTCTCAGAATGACTTGGTTGAGTACTCACCAGTCACAGAAAAGCATCTTACGGAT
GGCATGACAGTAAGAGAATTATGCAGTGCTGCCATAACCATGAGTGATAACACTGCGGCCAACTTACTTC
TGACAACGATCGGAGGACCGAAGGAGCTAACCGCTTTTTTGCACAACATGGGGGATCATGTAACTCGCCT
TGATCGTTGGGAACCGGAGCTGAATGAAGCCATACCAAACGACGAGCGTGACACCACGATGCCTGTAGCA
ATGGCAACAACGTTGCGCAAACTATTAACTGGCGAACTACTTACTCTAGCTTCCCGGCAACAATTAATAG
ACTGGATGGAGGCGGATAAAGTTGCAGGACCACTTCTGCGCTCGGCCCTTCCGGCTGGCTGGTTTATTGC
TGATAAATCTGGAGCCGGTGAGCGTGGGTCTCGCGGTATCATTGCAGCACTGGGGCCAGATGGTAAGCCC
TCCCGTATCGTAGTTATCTACACGACGGGGAGTCAGGCAACTATGGATGAACGAAATAGACAGATCGCTG
AGATAGGTGCCTCACTGATTAAGCATTGGTAACTGTCAGACCAAGTTTACTCATATATACTTTAGATTGA
TTTAAAACTTCATTTTTAATTTAAAAGGATCTAGGTGAAGATCCTTTTTGATAATCTCATGACCAAAATC
CCTTAACGTGAGTTTTCGTTCCACTGAGCGTCAGACCCCGTAGAAAAGATCAAAGGATCTTCTTGAGATC
CTTTTTTTCTGCGCGTAATCTGCTGCTTGCAAACAAAAAAACCACCGCTACCAGCGGTGGTTTGTTTGCC
GGATCAAGAGCTACCAACTCTTTTTCCGAAGGTAACTGGCTTCAGCAGAGCGCAGATACCAAATACTGTT
CTTCTAGTGTAGCCGTAGTTAGGCCACCACTTCAAGAACTCTGTAGCACCGCCTACATACCTCGCTCTGC
TAATCCTGTTACCAGTGGCTGCTGCCAGTGGCGATAAGTCGTGTCTTACCGGGTTGGACTCAAGACGATA
GTTACCGGATAAGGCGCAGCGGTCGGGCTGAACGGGGGGTTCGTGCACACAGCCCAGCTTGGAGCGAACG
ACCTACACCGAACTGAGATACCTACAGCGTGAGCTATGAGAAAGCGCCACGCTTCCCGAAGGGAGAAAGG
CGGACAGGTATCCGGTAAGCGGCAGGGTCGGAACAGGAGAGCGCACGAGGGAGCTTCCAGGGGGAAACGC
CTGGTATCTTTATAGTCCTGTCGGGTTTCGCCACCTCTGACTTGAGCGTCGATTTTTGTGATGCTCGTCA
GGGGGGCGGAGCCTATGGAAAAACGCCAGCAACGCGGCCTTTTTACGGTTCCTGGCCTTTTGCTGGCCTT
TTGCTCACATGTTCTTTCCTGCGTTATCCCCTGATTCTGTGGATAACCGTATTACCGCCTTACGCGTGTA
AAACGACGGCCAGTAGATCTGTAATACGACTCACTATAGGGCGCTAGAGGATCGAACCCTTGCCACCATG
GACAAGAAGTACTCCATTGGGCTCGATATCGGCACAAACAGCGTCGGCTGGGCCGTCATTACGGACGAGT
ACAAGGTGCCGAGCAAAAAATTCAAAGTTCTGGGCAATACCGATCGCCACAGCATAAAGAAGAACCTCAT
TGGCGCCCTCCTGTTCGACTCCGGGGAGACGGCCGAAGCCACGCGGCTCAAAAGAACAGCACGGCGCAGA
TATACCCGCAGAAAGAATCGGATCTGCTACCTGCAGGAGATCTTTAGTAATGAGATGGCTAAGGTGGATG
ACTCTTTCTTCCATAGGCTGGAGGAGTCCTTTTTGGTGGAGGAGGATAAAAAGCACGAGCGCCACCCAAT
CTTTGGCAATATCGTGGACGAGGTGGCGTACCATGAAAAGTACCCAACCATATATCATCTGAGGAAGAAG
CTTGTAGACAGTACTGATAAGGCTGACTTGCGGTTGATCTATCTCGCGCTGGCGCATATGATCAAATTTC
GGGGACACTTCCTCATCGAGGGGGACCTGAACCCAGACAACAGCGATGTCGACAAACTCTTTATCCAACT
GGTTCAGACTTACAATCAGCTTTTCGAAGAGAACCCGATCAACGCATCCGGAGTTGACGCCAAAGCAATC
CTGAGCGCTAGGCTGTCCAAATCCCGGCGGCTCGAAAACCTCATCGCACAGCTCCCTGGGGAGAAGAAGA
ACGGCCTGTTTGGTAATCTTATCGCCCTGTCACTCGGGCTGACCCCCAACTTTAAATCTAACTTCGACCT
GGCCGAAGATGCCAAGCTTCAACTGAGCAAAGACACCTACGATGATGATCTCGACAATCTGCTGGCCCAG
ATCGGCGACCAGTACGCAGACCTTTTTTTGGCGGCAAAGAACCTGTCAGACGCCATTCTGCTGAGTGATA
TTCTGCGAGTGAACACGGAGATCACCAAAGCTCCGCTGAGCGCTAGTATGATCAAGCGCTATGATGAGCA
CCACCAAGACTTGACTTTGCTGAAGGCCCTTGTCAGACAGCAACTGCCTGAGAAGTACAAGGAAATTTTC
TTCGATCAGTCTAAAAATGGCTACGCCGGATACATTGACGGCGGAGCAAGCCAGGAGGAATTTTACAAAT
TTATTAAGCCCATCTTGGAAAAAATGGACGGCACCGAGGAGCTGCTGGTAAAGCTTAACAGAGAAGATCT
GTTGCGCAAACAGCGCACTTTCGACAATGGAAGCATCCCCCACCAGATTCACCTGGGCGAACTGCACGCT
ATCCTCAGGCGGCAAGAGGATTTCTACCCCTTTTTGAAAGATAACAGGGAAAAGATTGAGAAAATCCTCA
CATTTCGGATACCCTACTATGTAGGCCCCCTCGCCCGGGGAAATTCCAGATTCGCGTGGATGACTCGCAA
ATCAGAAGAGACCATCACTCCCTGGAACTTCGAGGAAGTCGTGGATAAGGGGGCCTCTGCCCAGTCCTTC
ATCGAAAGGATGACTAACTTTGATAAAAATCTGCCTAACGAAAAGGTGCTTCCTAAACACTCTCTGCTGT
ACGAGTACTTCACAGTTTATAACGAGCTCACCAAGGTCAAATACGTCACAGAAGGGATGAGAAAGCCAGC
ATTCCTGTCTGGAGAGCAGAAGAAAGCTATCGTGGACCTCCTCTTCAAGACGAACCGGAAAGTTACCGTG
AAACAGCTCAAAGAAGACTATTTCAAAAAGATTGAATGTTTCGACTCTGTTGAAATCAGCGGAGTGGAGG
ATCGCTTCAACGCATCCCTGGGAACGTATCACGATCTCCTGAAAATCATTAAAGACAAGGACTTCCTGGA
CAATGAGGAGAACGAGGACATTCTTGAGGACATTGTCCTCACCCTTACGTTGTTTGAAGATAGGGAGATG
ATTGAAGAACGCTTGAAAACTTACGCTCATCTCTTCGACGACAAAGTCATGAAACAGCTCAAGAGGCGCC
GATATACAGGATGGGGGCGGCTGTCAAGAAAACTGATCAATGGGATCCGAGACAAGCAGAGTGGAAAGAC
AATCCTGGATTTTCTTAAGTCCGATGGATTTGCCAACCGGAACTTCATGCAGTTGATCCATGATGACTCT
CTCACCTTTAAGGAGGACATCCAGAAAGCACAAGTTTCTGGCCAGGGGGACAGTCTTCACGAGCACATCG
CTAATCTTGCAGGTAGCCCAGCTATCAAAAAGGGAATACTGCAGACCGTTAAGGTCGTGGATGAACTCGT
CAAAGTAATGGGAAGGCATAAGCCCGAGAATATCGTTATCGAGATGGCCCGAGAGAACCAAACTACCCAG
AAGGGACAGAAGAACAGTAGGGAAAGGATGAAGAGGATTGAAGAGGGTATAAAAGAACTGGGGTCCCAAA
TCCTTAAGGAACACCCAGTTGAAAACACCCAGCTTCAGAATGAGAAGCTCTACCTGTACTACCTGCAGAA
CGGCAGGGACATGTACGTGGATCAGGAACTGGACATCAATCGGCTCTCCGACTACGACGTGGATCATATC
GTGCCCCAGTCTTTTCTCAAAGATGATTCTATTGATAATAAAGTGTTGACAAGATCCGATAAAAATAGAG
GGAAGAGTGATAACGTCCCCTCAGAAGAAGTTGTCAAGAAAATGAAAAATTATTGGCGGCAGCTGCTGAA
CGCCAAACTGATCACACAACGGAAGTTCGATAATCTGACTAAGGCTGAACGAGGTGGCCTGTCTGAGTTG
GATAAAGCCGGCTTCATCAAAAGGCAGCTTGTTGAGACACGCCAGATCACCAAGCACGTGGCCCAAATTC
TCGATTCACGCATGAACACCAAGTACGATGAAAATGACAAACTGATTCGAGAGGTGAAAGTTATTACTCT
GAAGTCTAAGCTGGTCTCAGATTTCAGAAAGGACTTTCAGTTTTATAAGGTGAGAGAGATCAACAATTAC
CACCATGCGCATGATGCCTACCTGAATGCAGTGGTAGGCACTGCACTTATCAAAAAATATCCCAAGCTTG
AATCTGAATTTGTTTACGGAGACTATAAAGTGTACGATGTTAGGAAAATGATCGCAAAGTCTGAGCAGGA
AATAGGCAAGGCCACCGCTAAGTACTTCTTTTACAGCAATATTATGAATTTTTTCAAGACCGAGATTACA
CTGGCCAATGGAGAGATTCGGAAGCGACCACTTATCGAAACAAACGGAGAAACAGGAGAAATCGTGTGGG
ACAAGGGTAGGGATTTCGCGACAGTCCGGAAGGTCCTGTCCATGCCGCAGGTGAACATCGTTAAAAAGAC
CGAAGTACAGACCGGAGGCTTCTCCAAGGAAAGTATCCTCCCGAAAAGGAACAGCGACAAGCTGATCGCA
CGCAAAAAAGATTGGGACCCCAAGAAATACGGCGGATTCGATTCTCCTACAGTCGCTTACAGTGTACTGG
TTGTGGCCAAAGTGGAGAAAGGGAAGTCTAAAAAACTCAAAAGCGTCAAGGAACTGCTGGGCATCACAAT
CATGGAGCGATCAAGCTTCGAAAAAAACCCCATCGACTTTCTCGAGGCGAAAGGATATAAAGAGGTCAAA
AAAGACCTCATCATTAAGCTTCCCAAGTACTCTCTCTTTGAGCTTGAAAACGGCCGGAAACGAATGCTCG
CTAGTGCGGGCGAGCTGCAGAAAGGTAACGAGCTGGCACTGCCCTCTAAATACGTTAATTTCTTGTATCT
GGCCAGCCACTATGAAAAGCTCAAAGGGTCTCCCGAAGATAATGAGCAGAAGCAGCTGTTCGTGGAACAA
CACAAACACTACCTTGATGAGATCATCGAGCAAATAAGCGAATTCTCCAAAAGAGTGATCCTCGCCGACG
CTAACCTCGATAAGGTGCTTTCTGCTTACAATAAGCACAGGGATAAGCCCATCAGGGAGCAGGCAGAAAA
CATTATCCACTTGTTTACTCTGACCAACTTGGGCGCGCCTGCAGCCTTCAAGTACTTCGACACCACCATA
GACAGAAAGCGGTACACCTCTACAAAGGAGGTCCTGGACGCCACACTGATTCATCAGTCAATTACGGGGC
TCTATGAAACAAGAATCGACCTCTCTCAGCTCGGTGGAGACAGCAGGGCTGACAAGGGATATCCATCACA
CTGGCGGCCGCTCGAGCCCAGCCCCGCCAGGCCCGCACTCCGCGCCCCGGCCTCCGCTACCAGTGGCAGC
CGCAAGCGCGCCCGCCCGCCCGCCGCCCCCGGACGCGACCAGGCCAGGCCACCGGCCCGCAGGAGACTGC
GGCTGTCGGTGGACGAGGTTTCCAGCCCCAGTACCCCCGAGGCCCCAGACATCCCAGCCTGCCCTTCTCC
GGGCCAGAAGATAAAGAAATCCACCCCGGCAGCAGGTCAGCCGCCCCACCTGACATCCGCGCAGGACCAG
GACACCATCTAATCTACCGGTTAGTAATGAGTTTAAACGGGGGAGGCTAACTGAAACACGGAAGGAGACA
ATACCGGAAGGAACCCGCGCTATGACGGCAATAAAAAGACAGAATAAAACGCACGGGTGTTGGGTCGTTT
GTTCATAAACGCGGGGTTCGGTCCCAGGGCTGGCACTCTGTCGATACCCCACCGAGACCCCATTGGGGCC
AATACGCCCGCGTTTCTTCCTTTTCCCCACCCCACCCCCCAAGTTCGGGTGAAGGCCCAGGGCTCGCAGC
CAACGTCGGGGCGGCAGGCCCTGCCATAGCAGATCTGCGCAGCTGGGGCTCTAGGGGGTATCCCC
[124 nt withheld, positions 9586-9709]
C
[32 nt withheld, positions 9711-9742]
CA
[57 nt withheld, positions 9745-9801]
A
[49 nt withheld, positions 9803-9851]
CCTTTGACGTTGGAGTCCACGTTCTTT
[37 nt withheld, positions 9879-9915]
ACCCTATCTCGGTCTATTCTTTTGATTTATAAGGGATTTTGGGGATTTCGGCCTATTGGTTAAAAAATGA
GCTGATTTAACAAAAATTTAACGCGAATTAATTCTGTGGAATGTGTGTCAGTTAGGGTGTGGAAAGTCCC
CAGGCTCCCCAGCAGGCAGAAGTATGCAAAGCATGCA
