>Addgene plasmid #80426 | pDNR-SpCas9-Cdt1 | addgene partial sequence | sequence record 156718 | M13-F20 5'-TGTAAAACGACGGCCAGT-3'
TAGAGGATCGAACCCTTGCCACCATGGACAAGAAGTACTCCATTGGGCTCGATATCGGCACAAACAGCGT
CGGCTGGGCCGTCATTACGGACGAGTACAAGGTGCCGAGCAAAAAATTCAAAGTTCTGGGCAATACCGAT
CGCCACAGCATAAAGAAGAACCTCATTGGCGCCCTCCTGTTCGACTCCGGGGAGACGGCCGAAGCCACGC
GGCTCAAAAGAACAGCACGGCGCAGATATACCCGCAGAAAGAATCGGATCTGCTACCTGCAGGAGATCTT
TAGTAATGAGATGGCTAAGGTGGATGACTCTTTCTTCCATAGGCTGGAGGAGTCCTTTTTGGTGGAGGAG
GATAAAAAGCACGAGCGCCACCCAATCTTTGGCAATATCGTGGACGAGGTGGCGTACCATGAAAAGTACC
CAACCATATATCATCTGAGGAAGAAGCTTGTAGACAGTACTGATAAGGCTGACTTGCGGTTGATCTATCT
CGCGCTGGCGCATATGATCAAATTTCGGGGACACTTCCTCATCGAGGGGGACCTGAACCCAGACAACAGC
GATGTCGACAAACTCTTTATCCAACTGGTTCAGACTTACAATCAGCTTTTCGAAGAGAACCCGATCAACG
CATCCGGAGTTGACGCCAAAGCAATCCTGAGCGCTAGGCTGTCCAAATCCCGGCGGCTCGAAAACCTCAT
CGCACAGCTCCCTGGGGAGAAGAAGAACGGCCTGTTTGGTAATCTTATCGCCCTGTCACTCGGGCTGACC
CCCAACTTTAAATCTAACTTCGACCTGGCCGAAGATGCCAAGCTTCAACTGAGCAAAGACACCTACGATG
ATGATCTCGACAATCTGCTGGCCCAGATCGGCGACCAGTACGCAGACCTTTTTTTGGCGGCAAAGAACCT
GTCAGACGCCATTCTGCTGAGTGATATTCTGCGAGTGAACACGGAGATCACCAAAGCTCCGCTGAGCGCT
AGTATGATCAAGCGCTATGATGAGCACCACCAAGACTTGACTTTGCTGAAGGCCCTTGTCAGACAGCAAC
TGCCTGAGAAGTACAAGGAAATTTTCTTCGATCAGTCTAAAAATGGCTACGCCGGA
