>Addgene plasmid #80426 | pDNR-SpCas9-Cdt1 | addgene partial sequence | sequence record 156751 | TK-pA-R 5'-ttgtctccttccgtgtttca-3'
GTTTAAACTCATTACTAACCGGTAGATTAGATGGTGTCCTGGTCCTGCGCGGATGTCAGGTGGGGCGGCT
GACCTGCTGCCGGGGTGGATTTCTTTATCTTCTGGCCCGGAGAAGGGCAGGCTGGGATGTCTGGGGCCTC
GGGGGTACTGGGGCTGGAAACCTCGTCCACCGACAGCCGCAGTCTCCTGCGGGCCGGTGGCCTGGCCTGG
TCGCGTCCGGGGGCGGCGGGCGGGCGGGCGCGCTTGCGGCTGCCACTGGTAGCGGAGGCCGGGGCGCGGA
GTGCGGGCCTGGCGGGGCTGGGCTCGAGCGGCCGCCAGTGTGATGGATATCCCTTGTCAGCCCTGCTGTC
TCCACCGAGCTGAGAGAGGTCGATTCTTGTTTCATAGAGCCCCGTAATTGACTGATGAATCAGTGTGGCG
TCCAGGACCTCCTTTGTAGAGGTGTACCGCTTTCTGTCTATGGTGGTGTCGAAGTACTTGAAGGCTGCAG
GCGCGCCCAAGTTGGTCAGAGTAAACAAGTGGATAATGTTTTCTGCCTGCTCCCTGATGGGCTTATCCCT
GTGCTTATTGTAAGCAGAAAGCACCTTATCGAGGTTAGCGTCGGCGAGGATCACTCTTTTGGAGAATTCG
CTTATTTGCTCGATGATCTCATCAAGGTAGTGTTTGTGTTGTTCCACGAACAGCTGCTTCTGCTCATTAT
CTTCGGGAGACCCTTTGAGCTTTTCATAGTGGCTGGCCAGATACAAGAAATTAACGTATTTAGAGGGCAG
TGCCAGCTCGTTACCTTTCTGCAGCTCGCCCGCACTAGCGAGCATTCGTTTCCGGCCGTTTTCAAGCTCA
AAGAGAGAGTACTTGGGAAGCTTAATGATGAGGTCTTTTTTGACCTCTTTATATCCTTTCGCCTCGAGAA
AGTCGATGGGGTTTTT
